>Addgene plasmid #221211 | pcDNA5-FRT/T0-3xFLAG-NFATC2IP D394R | addgene full sequence | sequence record 437499 | Addgene NGS Result
GACGGATCGGGAGATCTCCCGATCCCCTATGGTGCACTCTCAGTACAATCTGCTCTGATGCCGCATAGTT
AAGCCAGTATCTGCTCCCTGCTTGTGTGTTGGAGGTCGCTGAGTAGTGCGCGAGCAAAATTTAAGCTACA
ACAAGGCAAGGCTTGACCGACAATTGCATGAAGAATCTGCTTAGGGTTAGGCGTTTTGCGCTGCTTCGCG
ATGTACGGGCCAGATATACGCGTTGACATTGATTATTGACTAGTTATTAATAGTAATCAATTACGGGGTC
ATTAGTTCATAGCCCATATATGGAGTTCCGCGTTACATAACTTACGGTAAATGGCCCGCCTGGCTGACCG
CCCAACGACCCCCGCCCATTGACGTCAATAATGACGTATGTTCCCATAGTAACGCCAATAGGGACTTTCC
ATTGACGTCAATGGGTGGAGTATTTACGGTAAACTGCCCACTTGGCAGTACATCAAGTGTATCATATGCC
AAGTACGCCCCCTATTGACGTCAATGACGGTAAATGGCCCGCCTGGCATTATGCCCAGTACATGACCTTA
TGGGACTTTCCTACTTGGCAGTACATCTACGTATTAGTCATCGCTATTACCATGGTGATGCGGTTTTGGC
AGTACATCAATGGGCGTGGATAGCGGTTTGACTCACGGGGATTTCCAAGTCTCCACCCCATTGACGTCAA
TGGGAGTTTGTTTTGGCACCAAAATCAACGGGACTTTCCAAAATGTCGTAACAACTCCGCCCCATTGACG
CAAATGGGCGGTAGGCGTGTACGGTGGGAGGTCTATATAAGCAGAGCTCTCCCTATCAGTGATAGAGATC
TCCCTATCAGTGATAGAGATCGTCGACGAGCTCGTTTAGTGAACCGTCAGATCGCCTGGAGACGCCATCC
ACGCTGTTTTGACCTCCATAGAAGACACCGGGACCGATCCAGCCTCCGGACTCTAGCGTTTAAACTTAAG
CTTGGTACCATGGACTACAAGGACCACGACGGTGACTACAAGGACCACGACATCGACTACAAAGACGATG
ACGATAAAGCCGCCAGTTTAAACGGCGCGCCAGCGGAGCCTGTGGGGAAGCGGGGCCGCTGGTCCGGAGG
TAGCGGTGCCGGCCGAGGGGGTCGGGGCGGCTGGGGCGGTCGGGGCCGGCGTCCTCGGGCCCAGCGGTCT
CCATCCCGGGGCACGCTGGACGTAGTGTCTGTGGACTTGGTCACCGACAGCGATGAGGAAATTCTGGAGG
TCGCCACCGCTCGCGGTGCCGCGGACGAGGTTGAGGTGGAGCCCCCGGAGCCCCCGGGGCCGGTCGCGTC
CCGGGATAACAGCAACAGTGACAGCGAAGGGGAGGACAGGCGGCCCGCAGGACCCCCGCGGGAGCCGGTC
AGGCGGCGGCGGCGGCTGGTGCTGGATCCGGGGGAGGCGCCGCTGGTTCCGGTGTACTCGGGGAAGGTTA
AAAGCAGCCTTCGCCTTATCCCAGATGATCTATCCCTCCTGAAACTCTACCCTCCAGGGGATGAGGAAGA
GGCAGAGCTGGCAGATTCGAGTGGTCTCTACCATGAGGGCTCCCCATCACCAGGCTCTCCCTGGAAGACA
AAGCTGAGGACTAAGGATAAAGAAGAGAAGAAAAAGACAGAGTTTCTGGATCTGGACAACTCTCCTCTGT
CCCCACCTTCACCAAGGACCAAAAGCAGAACGCATACTCGGGCACTCAAGAAGTTAAGTGAGGTGAACAA
GCGCCTCCAGGATCTCCGTTCCTGTCTGAGCCCCAAGCCACCTCAGGGTCAAGAGCAACAGGGCCAAGAG
GATGAAGTGGTCTTGGTGGAAGGGCCCACCCTCCCAGAGACCCCCCGACTCTTCCCACTCAAAATCCGTT
GCCGGGCTGACCTGGTCAGATTGCCCCTCAGGATGTCGGAGCCCCTGCAGAGTGTGGTGGACCACATGGC
CACCCACCTTGGGGTGTCCCCAAGCAGGATCCTTTTGCTTTTTGGAGAGACAGAGCTATCACCTACTGCC
ACTCCCAGGACCCTAAAGCTCGGAGTGGCTGACATCATTGACTGTGTGGTACTAACAAGTTCTCCAGAGG
CCACAGAGACGTCCCAACAGCTCCAGCTCCGGGTGCAGGGAAAGGAGAAACACCAGACACTGGAAGTCTC
ACTGTCTCGAGATTCCCCTCTAAAGACCCTCATGTCCCACTATGAGGAGGCCATGGGACTGTCGGGACGG
AAGCTCTCCTTCTTCTTTAGGGGGACAAAGCTTTCAGGCAGGGAGCTGCCAGCTGACCTGGGCATGGAAT
CTGGGGACCTCATTGAGGTCTGGGGCTGAGATATCCATCACACTGGCGGCCGCTCGAGTCTAGAGGGCCC
GTTTAAACCCGCTGATCAGCCTCGACTGTGCCTTCTAGTTGCCAGCCATCTGTTGTTTGCCCCTCCCCCG
TGCCTTCCTTGACCCTGGAAGGTGCCACTCCCACTGTCCTTTCCTAATAAAATGAGGAAATTGCATCGCA
TTGTCTGAGTAGGTGTCATTCTATTCTGGGGGGTGGGGTGGGGCAGGACAGCAAGGGGGAGGATTGGGAA
GACAATAGCAGGCATGCTGGGGATGCGGTGGGCTCTATGGCTTCTGAGGCGGAAAGAACCAGCTGGGGCT
CTAGGGGGTATCCCC
[124 nt withheld, positions 2676-2799]
C
[91 nt withheld, positions 2801-2891]
AGGGTGATGGTTCACGTACCTAGAAGTTCCTATTCCGAAGTTCCTATTCTCTAGAAAGTATAGGAACTTC
CTTGGCCAAAAAGCCTGAACTCACCGCGACGTCTGTCGAGAAGTTTCTGATCGAAAAGTTCGACAGCGTC
TCCGACCTGATGCAGCTCTCGGAGGGCGAAGAATCTCGTGCTTTCAGCTTCGATGTAGGAGGGCGTGGAT
ATGTCCTGCGGGTAAATAGCTGCGCCGATGGTTTCTACAAAGATCGTTATGTTTATCGGCACTTTGCATC
GGCCGCGCTCCCGATTCCGGAAGTGCTTGACATTGGGGAGTTCAGCGAGAGCCTGACCTATTGCATCTCC
CGCCGTGCACAGGGTGTCACGTTGCAAGACCTGCCTGAAACCGAACTGCCCGCTGTTCTGCAGCCGGTCG
CGGAGGCCATGGATGCGATCGCTGCGGCCGATCTTAGCCAGACGAGCGGGTTCGGCCCATTCGGACCGCA
AGGAATCGGTCAATACACTACATGGCGTGATTTCATATGCGCGATTGCTGATCCCCATGTGTATCACTGG
CAAACTGTGATGGACGACACCGTCAGTGCGTCCGTCGCGCAGGCTCTCGATGAGCTGATGCTTTGGGCCG
AGGACTGCCCCGAAGTCCGGCACCTCGTGCACGCGGATTTCGGCTCCAACAATGTCCTGACGGACAATGG
CCGCATAACAGCGGTCATTGACTGGAGCGAGGCGATGTTCGGGGATTCCCAATACGAGGTCGCCAACATC
TTCTTCTGGAGGCCGTGGTTGGCTTGTATGGAGCAGCAGACGCGCTACTTCGAGCGGAGGCATCCGGAGC
TTGCAGGATCGCCGCGGCTCCGGGCGTATATGCTCCGCATTGGTCTTGACCAACTCTATCAGAGCTTGGT
TGACGGCAATTTCGATGATGCAGCTTGGGCGCAGGGTCGATGCGACGCAATCGTCCGATCCGGAGCCGGG
ACTGTCGGGCGTACACAAATCGCCCGCAGAAGCGCGGCCGTCTGGACCGATGGCTGTGTAGAAGTACTCG
CCGATAGTGGAAACCGACGCCCCAGCACTCGTCCGAGGGCAAAGGAATAGCACGTACTACGAGATTTCGA
TTCCACCGCCGCCTTCTATGAAAGGTTGGGCTTCGGAATCGTTTTCCGGGACGCCGGCTGGATGATCCTC
CAGCGCGGGGATCTCATGCTGGAGTTCTTCGCCCACCCCAACTTGTTTATTGCAGCTTATAATGGTTACA
AATAAAGCAATAGCATCACAAATTTCACAAATAAAGCATTTTTTTCACTGCATTCTAGTTGTGGTTTGTC
CAAACTCATCAATGTATCTTATCATGTCTGTATACCGTCGACCTCTAGCTAGAGCTTGGCGTAATCATGG
TCATAGCTGTTTCCTGTGTGAAATTGTTATCCGCTCACAATTCCACACAACATACGAGCCGGAAGCATAA
AGTGTAAAGCCTGGGGTGCCTAATGAGTGAGCTAACTCACATTAATTGCGTTGCGCTCACTGCCCGCTTT
CCAGTCGGGAAACCTGTCGTGCCAGCTGCATTAATGAATCGGCCAACGCGCGGGGAGAGGCGGTTTGCGT
ATTGGGCGCTCTTCCGCTTCCTCGCTCACTGACTCGCTGCGCTCGGTCGTTCGGCTGCGGCGAGCGGTAT
CAGCTCACTCAAAGGCGGTAATACGGTTATCCACAGAATCAGGGGATAACGCAGGAAAGAACATGTGAGC
AAAAGGCCAGCAAAAGGCCAGGAACCGTAAAAAGGCCGCGTTGCTGGCGTTTTTCCATAGGCTCCGCCCC
CCTGACGAGCATCACAAAAATCGACGCTCAAGTCAGAGGTGGCGAAACCCGACAGGACTATAAAGATACC
AGGCGTTTCCCCCTGGAAGCTCCCTCGTGCGCTCTCCTGTTCCGACCCTGCCGCTTACCGGATACCTGTC
CGCCTTTCTCCCTTCGGGAAGCGTGGCGCTTTCTCATAGCTCACGCTGTAGGTATCTCAGTTCGGTGTAG
GTCGTTCGCTCCAAGCTGGGCTGTGTGCACGAACCCCCCGTTCAGCCCGACCGCTGCGCCTTATCCGGTA
ACTATCGTCTTGAGTCCAACCCGGTAAGACACGACTTATCGCCACTGGCAGCAGCCACTGGTAACAGGAT
TAGCAGAGCGAGGTATGTAGGCGGTGCTACAGAGTTCTTGAAGTGGTGGCCTAACTACGGCTACACTAGA
AGAACAGTATTTGGTATCTGCGCTCTGCTGAAGCCAGTTACCTTCGGAAAAAGAGTTGGTAGCTCTTGAT
CCGGCAAACAAACCACCGCTGGTAGCGGTGGTTTTTTTGTTTGCAAGCAGCAGATTACGCGCAGAAAAAA
AGGATCTCAAGAAGATCCTTTGATCTTTTCTACGGGGTCTGACGCTCAGTGGAACGAAAACTCACGTTAA
GGGATTTTGGTCATGAGATTATCAAAAAGGATCTTCACCTAGATCCTTTTAAATTAAAAATGAAGTTTTA
AATCAATCTAAAGTATATATGAGTAAACTTGGTCTGACAGTTACCAATGCTTAATCAGTGAGGCACCTAT
CTCAGCGATCTGTCTATTTCGTTCATCCATAGTTGCCTGACTCCCCGTCGTGTAGATAACTACGATACGG
GAGGGCTTACCATCTGGCCCCAGTGCTGCAATGATACCGCGAGACCCACGCTCACCGGCTCCAGATTTAT
CAGCAATAAACCAGCCAGCCGGAAGGGCCGAGCGCAGAAGTGGTCCTGCAACTTTATCCGCCTCCATCCA
GTCTATTAATTGTTGCCGGGAAGCTAGAGTAAGTAGTTCGCCAGTTAATAGTTTGCGCAACGTTGTTGCC
ATTGCTACAGGCATCGTGGTGTCACGCTCGTCGTTTGGTATGGCTTCATTCAGCTCCGGTTCCCAACGAT
CAAGGCGAGTTACATGATCCCCCATGTTGTGCAAAAAAGCGGTTAGCTCCTTCGGTCCTCCGATCGTTGT
CAGAAGTAAGTTGGCCGCAGTGTTATCACTCATGGTTATGGCAGCACTGCATAATTCTCTTACTGTCATG
CCATCCGTAAGATGCTTTTCTGTGACTGGTGAGTACTCAACCAAGTCATTCTGAGAATAGTGTATGCGGC
GACCGAGTTGCTCTTGCCCGGCGTCAATACGGGATAATACCGCGCCACATAGCAGAACTTTAAAAGTGCT
CATCATTGGAAAACGTTCTTCGGGGCGAAAACTCTCAAGGATCTTACCGCTGTTGAGATCCAGTTCGATG
TAACCCACTCGTGCACCCAACTGATCTTCAGCATCTTTTACTTTCACCAGCGTTTCTGGGTGAGCAAAAA
CAGGAAGGCAAAATGCCGCAAAAAAGGGAATAAGGGCGACACGGAAATGTTGAATACTCATACTCTTCCT
TTTTCAATATTATTGAAGCATTTATCAGGGTTATTGTCTCATGAGCGGATACATATTTGAATGTATTTAG
AAAAATAAACAAATAGGGGTTCCGCGCACATTTCCCCGAAAAGTGCCACCTGACGTC
Features (pLannotate 1.2.2; 22 found; start..end, strand, type, name):
     28..80      -  misc_feature   bom (fragment): basis of mobility region from pBR322
    235..614     +  enhancer       CMV enhancer: human cytomegalovirus immediate early enhancer
    615..818     +  promoter       CMV promoter: human cytomegalovirus (CMV) immediate early promoter
    820..839     +  promoter       PLtetO-1 promoter (fragment): modified phage lambda PL promoter with tet operator sites (Lutz and Bujard, 1997)
    841..860     +  promoter       PLtetO-1 promoter (fragment): modified phage lambda PL promoter with tet operator sites (Lutz and Bujard, 1997)
    868..901     +  promoter       TRE3GV promoter (fragment): 3rd-generation Tet-responsive promoter that can be activated by binding of Tet-On® 3G, optimized for retroviral and lentiviral vectors
   1035..1058    +  CDS            3xFLAG (fragment): three tandem FLAG® epitope tags
   1083..2336    +  CDS            NFATC2IP: NF2IP_HUMAN - Also known as NIP45. Experimental evidence at protein level: Swiss-Prot protein existence level 1. In T-helper 2 (Th2) cells, regulates the magnitude of NFAT- driven transcription of a specific subset of cytokine genes, including IL3, IL4, IL5 and IL13, but not IL2. Recruits PRMT1 to the IL4 promoter; this leads to enhancement of histone H4 'Arg-3'-methylation and facilitates subsequent histone acetylation at the IL4 locus, thus promotes robust cytokine expression (By similarity). Down-regulates formation of poly-SUMO chains by UBE2I/UBC9 (By similarity). From Homo sapiens (Human
   2406..2630    +  polyA_signal   bGH poly(A) signal: bovine growth hormone polyadenylation signal
   2634..2655    +  promoter       SV40 promoter (fragment): SV40 enhancer and early promoter
   2676..2909    +  rep_origin     f1 ori (fragment) (sequence partly withheld): f1 bacteriophage origin of replication; arrow indicates direction of (+) strand synthesis
   2914..2961    +  protein_bind   FRT: FLP-mediated recombination occurs in the 8-bp core sequence TCTAGAAA (Turan and Bode, 2011). FLP recombinase from the Saccharomyces cerevisiae 2μ plasmid
   2969..3991    +  CDS            HygR: hygromycin B phosphotransferase confers resistance to hygromycin
   4001..4126    +  CDS            ble (fragment): BLE_KLEPN - Experimental evidence at protein level: Swiss-Prot protein existence level 1. Binding protein with a strong affinity to the bleomycin family of antibiotics. Binds to CL990; an antimitotic-antibiotic compound. From Klebsiella pneumoniae.
   4121..4242    +  polyA_signal   SV40 poly(A) signal: SV40 polyadenylation signal
   4315..4331    -  protein_bind   lac operator: The lac repressor binds to the lac operator to inhibit transcription in E. coli. This inhibition can be relieved by adding lactose or isopropyl-β-D-thiogalactopyranoside (IPTG). lac repressor encoded by lacI
   4339..4369    -  promoter       lac promoter: promoter for the E. coli lac operon
   4384..4405    -  protein_bind   CAP binding site: CAP binding activates transcription in the presence of cAMP. E. coli catabolite activator protein
   4418..4510    -  CDS            lacI (fragment): lac repressor; lacI; The lac repressor binds to the lac operator to inhibit transcription in E. coli. This inhibition can be relieved by adding lactose or isopropyl-β-D-thiogalactopyranoside (IPTG).
   4693..5281    -  rep_origin     ori: high-copy-number ColE1/pMB1/pBR322/pUC origin of replication
   5452..6312    -  CDS            AmpR: β-lactamase; bla; confers resistance to ampicillin, carbenicillin, and related antibiotics
   6313..6417    -  promoter       AmpR promoter: bla
