[The description below was written by a language model from this plasmid's Addgene catalogue record and pLannotate feature annotations shown in this document.]
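Description:
pcDNA5-FRT/T0-3xFLAG-NFATC2IP D394R is a 6,448 bp mammalian expression plasmid built on a modified pcDNA5/FRT/TO backbone, in which the original single FLAG tag was replaced by a 3xFLAG cassette followed by a multiple cloning site for N-terminal tagging. It is propagated in E. coli as a high-copy plasmid through a ColE1/pUC-type origin with ampicillin resistance from the bla gene. The small lac, lacI, ble, bom, f1 ori and SV40 promoter fragments in the feature table are backbone remnants rather than functional payload.

The insert is the human NFATC2IP open reading frame (also known as NIP45), lacking its initiator methionine so that translation begins in the upstream 3xFLAG tag. It carries the D394R substitution, a charge-reversal mutation designed to pair with the reciprocal UBC9 R13D mutant for testing the interaction between the two proteins. Expression is driven by the CMV enhancer and promoter and terminated by the bGH polyadenylation signal. Two short tet operator matches sit immediately downstream of the promoter (annotated as PLtetO-1 fragments), consistent with the "TO" design, in which transcription is repressed in cells expressing the Tet repressor and induced by tetracycline or doxycycline.

An FRT site lies directly upstream of a hygromycin resistance coding sequence followed by an SV40 poly(A) signal. No intact promoter is annotated in front of this marker. This is the usual arrangement for FLP-mediated integration into a host cell line carrying a genomic FRT landing site, where recombination places the marker under a resident promoter and permits hygromycin selection of isogenic, single-copy inducible lines. The associated work concerns the role of NFATC2IP in SUMO-dependent genome integrity.
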