Addgene plasmid #221211: pcDNA5-FRT/T0-3xFLAG-NFATC2IP D394R
Purpose: Mammalian expression vector of triple Flag tagged NFATC2IP ORF with D394R point mutation. Charge-reverting mutation for UBC9 R13D mutant for interaction
Depositing lab: Daniel Durocher. Depositing organization: Sinai Health System. Publication: NFATC2IP is a mediator of SUMO-dependent genome integrity. Cho T, Hoeg L, Setiaputra D, Durocher D. Genes Dev. 2024 Apr 17;38(5-6):233-252. doi: 10.1101/gad.350914.123. PubMed 38503515.
Backbone
  Vector backbone: pcDNA5-3X-Flag-FRT-T0
  Backbone manufacturer: ThermoFisher
  Backbone size w/o insert (bp): 5191
  Total vector size (bp): 6448
  Modifications to backbone: 1xFLAG was replaced by HindIII-3xFLAG-AscI, yielding 3xFLAG vector for N-terminal tagging with MCS
  Vector type: Mammalian Expression
  Selectable markers: Hygromycin
Growth in bacteria
  Bacterial resistance: Ampicillin, 100 μg/mL
  Growth temperature: 37°C
  Growth strain: DH5alpha
  Copy number: High Copy
Gene/Insert
  Gene/Insert name: NFATC2IP
  Species: H. sapiens (human)
  Insert size (bp): 1257
  Mutation: D394R (charge-reverting mutation for interaction with UBC9 R13D mutant), 1st Methionine of NFATC2IP deleted
  Entrez Gene: NFATC2IP (a.k.a. ESC2, NIP45, RAD60)
  Promoter: CMV
  Tag / fusion protein: 3XFlag (N terminal on insert)
  Cloning method: Other
  Sequencing primers: 5′ cgcaaatgggcggtaggcgtg
Terms and licenses: Academic/Nonprofit Terms; Industry Terms
How to cite: pcDNA5-FRT/T0-3xFLAG-NFATC2IP D394R was a gift from Daniel Durocher (Addgene plasmid # 221211 ; http://n2t.net/addgene:221211 ; RRID:Addgene_221211)
